Addgene plasmid #99578: AbVec2.0-IGHG4
Purpose: (Empty Backbone) Expression of secretory immunoglobulin heavy chains in mammalian cells, human IgG4 isotype
Depositing lab: Hedda Wardemann. Depositing organization: Deutsches Krebsforschungszentrum (DKFZ).
Backbone
  Vector backbone: pUC19
  Backbone size (bp): 5732
  Vector type: Mammalian Expression
  Promoter: hCMV IE1 gene promoter
Growth in bacteria
  Bacterial resistance: Ampicillin, 100 μg/mL
  Growth temperature: 37°C
  Growth strain: DH5alpha
  Copy number: High Copy
Gene/Insert
  Cloning method: Restriction Enzyme
  Sequencing primers: 5′ GCTTCGTTAGAACGCGGCTAC
Terms and licenses: Academic/Nonprofit Terms; Industry Terms: Not Available to Industry
How to cite: AbVec2.0-IGHG4 was a gift from Hedda Wardemann (Addgene plasmid # 99578 ; http://n2t.net/addgene:99578 ; RRID:Addgene_99578)
