[The description below was written by a language model from this plasmid's Addgene catalogue record and pLannotate feature annotations shown in this document.]
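Description:
AbVec2.0-IGHG4 is an empty mammalian expression backbone of 5,732 bp, built on pUC19 and designed for producing secreted human IgG4 immunoglobulin heavy chains. In E. coli it is maintained as a high-copy plasmid through the ColE1/pUC-type origin and selected with ampicillin via the β-lactamase gene and its native promoter. The annotation also finds an M13 phage origin and several leftover cloning-vector remnants (lac promoter/operator and CAP site, and fragments of lacI, lacZα, bom and rop). These appear to be vestiges of the backbone rather than functional parts of the expression design.

The expression cassette is driven by the human cytomegalovirus immediate early enhancer and promoter, followed by a fragment of CMV intron A and a short SP6 promoter sequence. Downstream lies a partial match to a mouse immunoglobulin heavy chain signal sequence, which directs the nascent protein into the secretory pathway. After a short gap comes the coding sequence for the human IGHG4 constant region, terminated by an SV40 polyadenylation signal. The gap between leader and constant region is presumably where a heavy chain variable region is inserted by restriction enzyme cloning, in frame with both, to give a complete secreted IgG4 heavy chain. The record does not name the cloning sites. An SV40 enhancer/early promoter element sits after the polyadenylation signal, and no mammalian selection marker is annotated behind it.

The vector suits recombinant monoclonal antibody production in mammalian cells, which would normally require a matching light chain construct, although the record does not describe one.
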