Features (pLannotate 1.2.2; 20 found; start..end, strand, type, name):
    103..124     +  protein_bind   CAP binding site: CAP binding activates transcription in the presence of cAMP. E. coli catabolite activator protein
    139..169     +  promoter       lac promoter: promoter for the E. coli lac operon
    177..193     +  protein_bind   lac operator: The lac repressor binds to the lac operator to inhibit transcription in E. coli. This inhibition can be relieved by adding lactose or isopropyl-β-D-thiogalactopyranoside (IPTG). lac repressor encoded by lacI
    246..625     +  enhancer       CMV enhancer: human cytomegalovirus immediate early enhancer
    626..829     +  promoter       CMV promoter: human cytomegalovirus (CMV) immediate early promoter
    965..1008    +  intron         CMV intron (fragment): modified intron A from human cytomegalovirus
   1060..1078    +  promoter       SP6 promoter: promoter for bacteriophage SP6 RNA polymerase
   1082..1119    +  CDS            IgH signal sequence (fragment): signal sequence from the mouse immunoglobulin heavy chain variable region
   1224..2201    +  CDS            IGHG4: IGHG4_HUMAN - Experimental evidence at protein level: Swiss-Prot protein existence level 1. Constant region of immunoglobulin heavy chains. Immunoglobulins, also known as antibodies, are membrane-bound or secreted glycoproteins produced by B lymphocytes. In the recognition phase of humoral immunity, the membrane-bound immunoglobulins serve as receptors which, upon binding of a specific antigen, trigger the clonal expansion and differentiation of B lymphocytes into immunoglobulins- secreting plasma cells. Secreted immunoglobulins mediate the effector phase of humoral immunity, which results in
   2277..2411    +  polyA_signal   SV40 poly(A) signal: SV40 polyadenylation signal
   2508..2837    +  promoter       SV40 promoter: SV40 enhancer and early promoter
   2856..3010    +  CDS            lacZα (fragment): LacZα fragment of β-galactosidase; lacZ fragment
   3016..3067    -  misc_feature   bom (fragment): basis of mobility region from pBR322
   3086..3466    +  rep_origin     M13 ori (sequence partly withheld): M13 bacteriophage origin of replication; arrow indicates direction of (+) strand synthesis
   3542..3591    -  misc_feature   bom (fragment): basis of mobility region from pBR322
   3693..3728    -  CDS            rop (fragment): Rop protein, which maintains plasmids at low copy number; rop
   3823..3927    +  promoter       AmpR promoter: bla
   3928..4788    +  CDS            AmpR: β-lactamase; bla; confers resistance to ampicillin, carbenicillin, and related antibiotics
   4959..5547    +  rep_origin     ori: high-copy-number ColE1/pMB1/pBR322/pUC origin of replication
   5730..90      +  CDS            lacI (fragment) (across the origin): lac repressor; lacI; The lac repressor binds to the lac operator to inhibit transcription in E. coli. This inhibition can be relieved by adding lactose or isopropyl-β-D-thiogalactopyranoside (IPTG).
>Addgene plasmid #99578 | AbVec2.0-IGHG4 | addgene full sequence | sequence record 192595 | Addgene NGS Result
CCCAATACGCAAACCGCCTCTCCCCGCGCGTTGGCCGATTCATTAATCCAACTGGCACGACAGGTTTCCC
GACTGGAAAGCGGGCAGTGAGCGCAACGCAATTAATGTGAGTTAGCTCACTCATTAGGCACCCCAGGCTT
TACACTTTATGCTTCCGGCTCGTATGTTGTGTGGAATTGTGAGCGGATAACAATTTCACACAGGAAACAG
CTATGACATGATTACGAATTAATTCGAGCTCGCCCGACATTGATTATTGACTAGTTATTAATAGTAATCA
ATTACGGGGTCATTAGTTCATAGCCCATATATGGAGTTCCGCGTTACATAACTTACGGTAAATGGCCCGC
CTGGCTGACCGCCCAACGACCCCCGCCCATTGACGTCAATAATGACGTATGTTCCCATAGTAACGCCAAT
AGGGACTTTCCATTGACGTCAATGGGTGGAGTATTTACGGTAAACTGCCCACTTGGCAGTACATCAAGTG
TATCATATGCCAAGTACGCCCCCTATTGACGTCAATGACGGTAAATGGCCCGCCTGGCATTATGCCCAGT
ACATGACCTTATGGGACTTTCCTACTTGGCAGTACATCTACGTATTAGTCATCGCTATTACCATGGTGAT
GCGGTTTTGGCAGTACATCAATGGGCGTGGATAGCGGTTTGACTCACGGGGATTTCCAAGTCTCCACCCC
ATTGACGTCAATGGGAGTTTGTTTTGGCACCAAAATCAACGGGACTTTCCAAAATGTCGTAACAACTCCG
CCCCATTGACGCAAATGGGCGGTAGGCGTGTACGGTGGGAGGTCTATATAAGCAGAGCTCGTTTAGTGAA
CCGTCAGATCGCCTGGAGACGCCATCCACGCTGTTTTGACCTCCATAGAAGACACCGGGACCGATCCAGC
CTCCGCGGCCGGGAACGGTGCATTGGAACGCGGATTCCCCGTGCCAAGAGTGACGTAAGTACCGCCTATA
GAGTCTATAGGCCCACCCCCTTGGCTTCGTTAGAACGCGGCTACAATTAATACATAACCTTATGTATCAT
ACACATACGATTTAGGTGACACTATAGAATAACATCCACTTTGCCTTTCTCTCCACAGGTGTCCACTCCC
AGGTCCAACTGCACCTCGGTTCTATCGATTGAATTCCACCATGGGATGGTCATGTATCATCCTTTTTCTA
GTAGCAACTGCAACCGGTTGACTAACTAGCTGGTCGACCAAGGGCCCAAGCGTCTTCCCCCTGGCGCCCT
GCTCCAGGAGCACCTCCGAGAGCACAGCCGCCCTGGGCTGCCTGGTCAAGGACTACTTCCCCGAGCCGGT
GACGGTGTCGTGGAACTCAGGCGCCCTGACCAGCGGCGTGCACACCTTCCCGGCTGTCCTACAGTCCTCA
GGACTCTACTCCCTCAGCAGCGTGGTGACCGTGCCCTCCAGCAGCTTGGGCACGAAGACCTACACCTGCA
ACGTAGATCACAAGCCCAGCAACACCAAGGTGGACAAGAGAGTTGAGTCCAAATATGGTCCCCCATGCCC
ATCATGCCCAGCACCTGAGTTCCTGGGGGGACCATCAGTCTTCCTGTTCCCCCCAAAACCCAAGGACACT
CTCATGATCTCCCGGACCCCTGAGGTCACGTGCGTGGTGGTGGACGTGAGCCAGGAAGACCCCGAGGTCC
AGTTCAACTGGTACGTGGATGGCGTGGAGGTGCATAATGCCAAGACAAAGCCGCGGGAGGAGCAGTTCAA
CAGCACGTACCGTGTGGTCAGCGTCCTCACCGTCCTGCACCAGGACTGGCTGAACGGCAAGGAGTACAAG
TGCAAGGTCTCCAACAAAGGCCTCCCGTCCTCCATCGAGAAAACCATCTCCAAAGCCAAAGGGCAGCCCC
GAGAGCCACAGGTGTACACCCTGCCCCCATCCCAGGAGGAGATGACCAAGAACCAGGTCAGCCTGACCTG
CCTGGTCAAAGGCTTCTACCCCAGCGACATCGCCGTGGAGTGGGAGAGCAATGGGCAGCCGGAGAACAAC
TACAAGACCACGCCTCCCGTGCTGGACTCCGACGGCTCCTTCTTCCTCTACAGCAGGCTAACCGTGGACA
AGAGCAGGTGGCAGGAGGGGAATGTCTTCTCATGCTCCGTGATGCATGAGGCTCTGCACAACCACTACAC
ACAGAAGAGCCTCTCCCTGTCTCTGGGTAAATGAGTGCCAGGGCCGGCAAGCCCCCGCTCCCCGGGCTCT
CGGGGTCGCGCGAGGAAAGCTTGGCCGCCATGGCCCAACTTGTTTATTGCAGCTTATAATGGTTACAAAT
AAAGCAATAGCATCACAAATTTCACAAATAAAGCATTTTTTTCACTGCATTCTAGTTGTGGTTTGTCCAA
ACTCATCAATGTATCTTATCATGTCTGGATCGGGAATTAATTCGGCGCAGCACCATGGCCTGAAATAACC
TCTGAAAGAGGAACTTGGTTAGGTACCTTCTGAGGCGGAAAGAACCATCTGTGGAATGTGTGTCAGTTAG
GGTGTGGAAAGTCCCCAGGCTCCCCAGCAGGCAGAAGTATGCAAAGCATGCATCTCAATTAGTCAGCAAC
CAGGTGTGGAAAGTCCCCAGGCTCCCCAGCAGGCAGAAGTATGCAAAGCATGCATCTCAATTAGTCAGCA
ACCATAGTCCCGCCCCTAACTCCGCCCATCCCGCCCCTAACTCCGCCCAGTTCCGCCCATTCTCCGCCCC
ATGGCTGACTAATTTTTTTTATTTATGCAGAGGCCGAGGCCGCCTCGGCCTCTGAGCTATTCCAGAAGTA
GTGAGGAGGCTTTTTTGGAGGCCTAGGCTTTTGCAAAAAGCTGTTAACAGCTTGGCACTGGCCGTCGTTT
TACAACGTCGTGACTGGGAAAACCCTGGCGTTACCCAACTTAATCGCCTTGCAGCACATCCCCCTTTCGC
CAGTTGGCGTAATAGCGAAGAGGCCCGCACCGATCGCCCTTCCCAACAGTTGCGCAGCCTGAATGGCGAA
TGGCGCCTGATGCGGTATTTTCTCCTTACGCATCTGTGCGGTATTTCACACCGCATA
[142 nt withheld, positions 3068-3209]
C
[141 nt withheld, positions 3211-3351]
CCTTTGACGTTGGAGTCCACGTTCTTT
[37 nt withheld, positions 3379-3415]
ACCCTATCTCGGGCTATTCTTTTGATTTATAAGGGATTTTGCCGATTTCGGCCTATTGGTTAAAAAATGA
GCTGATTTAACAAAAATTTAACGCGAATTTTAACAAAATATTAACGTTTACAATTTTATGGTGCACTCTC
AGTACAATCTGCTCTGATGCCGCATAGTTAAGCCAGCCCCGACACCCGCCAACACCCGCTGACGCGCCCT
GACGGGCTTGTCTGCTCCCGGCATCCGCTTACAGACAAGCTGTGACCGTCTCCGGGAGCTGCATGTGTCA
GAGGTTTTCACCGTCATCACCGAAACGCGCGAGACGAAAGGGCCTCGTGATACGCCTATTTTTATAGGTT
AATGTCATGATAATAATGGTTTCTTAGACGTCAGGTGGCACTTTTCGGGGAAATGTGCGCGGAACCCCTA
TTTGTTTATTTTTCTAAATACATTCAAATATGTATCCGCTCATGAGACAATAACCCTGATAAATGCTTCA
ATAATATTGAAAAAGGAAGAGTATGAGTATTCAACATTTCCGTGTCGCCCTTATTCCCTTTTTTGCGGCA
TTTTGCCTTCCTGTTTTTGCTCACCCAGAAACGCTGGTGAAAGTAAAAGATGCTGAAGATCAGTTGGGTG
CACGAGTGGGTTACATCGAACTGGATCTCAACAGCGGTAAGATCCTTGAGAGTTTTCGCCCCGAAGAACG
TTTTCCAATGATGAGCACTTTTAAAGTTCTGCTATGTGGCGCGGTATTATCCCGTATTGACGCCGGGCAA
GAGCAACTCGGTCGCCGCATACACTATTCTCAGAATGACTTGGTTGAGTACTCACCAGTCACAGAAAAGC
ATCTTACGGATGGCATGACAGTAAGAGAATTATGCAGTGCTGCCATAACCATGAGTGATAACACTGCGGC
CAACTTACTTCTGACAACGATCGGAGGACCGAAGGAGCTAACCGCTTTTTTGCACAACATGGGGGATCAT
GTAACTCGCCTTGATCGTTGGGAACCGGAGCTGAATGAAGCCATACCAAACGACGAGCGTGACACCACGA
TGCCTGTAGCAATGGCAACAACGTTGCGCAAACTATTAACTGGCGAACTACTTACTCTAGCTTCCCGGCA
ACAATTAATAGACTGGATGGAGGCGGATAAAGTTGCAGGACCACTTCTGCGCTCGGCCCTTCCGGCTGGC
TGGTTTATTGCTGATAAATCTGGAGCCGGTGAGCGTGGGTCTCGCGGTATCATTGCAGCACTGGGGCCAG
ATGGTAAGCCCTCCCGTATCGTAGTTATCTACACGACGGGGAGTCAGGCAACTATGGATGAACGAAATAG
ACAGATCGCTGAGATAGGTGCCTCACTGATTAAGCATTGGTAACTGTCAGACCAAGTTTACTCATATATA
CTTTAGATTGATTTAAAACTTCATTTTTAATTTAAAAGGATCTAGGTGAAGATCCTTTTTGATAATCTCA
TGACCAAAATCCCTTAACGTGAGTTTTCGTTCCACTGAGCGTCAGACCCCGTAGAAAAGATCAAAGGATC
TTCTTGAGATCCTTTTTTTCTGCGCGTAATCTGCTGCTTGCAAACAAAAAAACCACCGCTACCAGCGGTG
GTTTGTTTGCCGGATCAAGAGCTACCAACTCTTTTTCCGAAGGTAACTGGCTTCAGCAGAGCGCAGATAC
CAAATACTGTTCTTCTAGTGTAGCCGTAGTTAGGCCACCACTTCAAGAACTCTGTAGCACCGCCTACATA
CCTCGCTCTGCTAATCCTGTTACCAGTGGCTGCTGCCAGTGGCGATAAGTCGTGTCTTACCGGGTTGGAC
TCAAGACGATAGTTACCGGATAAGGCGCAGCGGTCGGGCTGAACGGGGGGTTCGTGCACACAGCCCAGCT
TGGAGCGAACGACCTACACCGAACTGAGATACCTACAGCGTGAGCTATGAGAAAGCGCCACGCTTCCCGA
AGGGAGAAAGGCGGACAGGTATCCGGTAAGCGGCAGGGTCGGAACAGGAGAGCGCACGAGGGAGCTTCCA
GGGGGAAACGCCTGGTATCTTTATAGTCCTGTCGGGTTTCGCCACCTCTGACTTGAGCGTCGATTTTTGT
GATGCTCGTCAGGGGGGCGGAGCCTATGGAAAAACGCCAGCAACGCGGCCTTTTTACGGTTCCTGGCCTT
TTGCTGGCCTTTTGCTCACATGTTCTTTCCTGCGTTATCCCCTGATTCTGTGGATAACCGTATTACCGCC
TTTGAGTGAGCTGATACCGCTCGCCGCAGCCGAACGACCGAGCGCAGCGAGTCAGTGAGCGAGGAAGCGG
AAGAGCG
